Addgene plasmid #91085: pMOD_C2516b
Purpose: Module C, Promoter: At7SL, Gene: Esp3I ccdb cassette for single gRNA spacer cloning, structurally optimized gRNA scaffold, (+ BaeI site for GT donor cloning), Terminator: Pol III
Depositing lab: Daniel Voytas. Depositing organization: University of Minnesota. Publication: A multi-purpose toolkit to enable advanced genome engineering in plants. Cermak T, Curtin SJ, Gil-Humanes J, Cegan R, Kono TJY, Konecna E, Belanto JJ, Starker CG, Mathre JW, Greenstein RL, Voytas DF. Plant Cell. 2017 May 18. pii: tpc.00922.2016. doi: 10.1105/tpc.16.00922. PubMed 28522548.
Backbone
  Vector backbone: pMOD_C0000
  Vector type: CRISPR
Growth in bacteria
  Bacterial resistance: Ampicillin, 100 μg/mL
  Growth temperature: 37°C
  Growth strain: ccdB Survival
  Copy number: High Copy
Gene/Insert
  Gene/Insert name: Esp3I ccdb cassette for single gRNA spacer cloning
  Species: Synthetic
  Promoter: At7SL
  Cloning method: Gibson Cloning
  Sequencing primers: 5′ unknown
Terms and licenses: Academic/Nonprofit Terms; Industry Terms: Not Available to Industry
How to cite: pMOD_C2516b was a gift from Daniel Voytas (Addgene plasmid # 91085 ; http://n2t.net/addgene:91085 ; RRID:Addgene_91085)
