[The description below was written by a language model from this plasmid's Addgene catalogue record and pLannotate feature annotations shown in this document.]
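Description:
pMOD_C2516b is a small (about 3.1 kb) high-copy bacterial cloning plasmid that serves as a "module C" entry vector in a modular plant genome-engineering toolkit. It is built on the pMOD_C0000 backbone and classified as a CRISPR vector. It replicates in E. coli from a ColE1/pUC-type origin and is selected with ampicillin through the bla (β-lactamase) gene and its native promoter. Because it carries a functional ccdB toxin gene, it must be propagated in a ccdB-tolerant strain.

The payload is a guide RNA expression unit awaiting its spacer. According to the record, the At7SL promoter, which by its name and its pairing with a Pol III terminator is presumably an Arabidopsis 7SL RNA Pol III promoter, sits upstream of an Esp3I-flanked ccdB cassette. This is followed by a structurally optimized gRNA scaffold and the Pol III terminator. Digestion with the type IIS enzyme Esp3I releases the ccdB cassette so that a single spacer can be ligated in its place. Loss of the toxin then gives negative selection against uncut parental plasmid in standard strains. The record also notes a BaeI site for inserting a gene-targeting donor template.

The automated annotation detects ccdB, an adjacent partial ccdA fragment and part of the S. pyogenes tracrRNA, which corresponds to the scaffold. It does not annotate the At7SL promoter, the terminator or the restriction sites. A short hit labelled as a PDK intron fragment is not explained by the catalogue entry. The finished module is presumably intended for assembly with other modules into plant transformation vectors for Cas9-based editing or gene targeting, although the record does not describe this step.
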