Features (pLannotate 1.2.2; 7 found; start..end, strand, type, name):
     80..668     +  rep_origin     ori: high-copy-number ColE1/pMB1/pBR322/pUC origin of replication
   1206..1508    -  CDS            ccdB: CCDB_ECOLI - Also known as G, letB, letD. Experimental evidence at protein level: Swiss-Prot protein existence level 1. Toxic component of a type II toxin-antitoxin (TA) system, functioning in plasmid maintainence. Responsible for the post- segregational killing (PSK) of plasmid-free cells, also referred to as a plasmid addiction system. Half-life of over 2 hours. Cell killing by CcdB is accompanied by filamentation, defects in chromosome and plasmid segregation, defects in cell division, formation of anucleate cells, decreased DNA synthesis and plasmid loss. Interferes with the activity of DN
   1513..1671    -  CDS            ccdA (fragment): CCDA_ECO57 - Also known as H, letA. Experimental evidence at protein level: Swiss-Prot protein existence level 1. Antitoxin component of a type II toxin-antitoxin (TA) system which inhibits the post-segregational killing (PSK) of plasmid-free cells, also referred to as a plasmid addiction system. Binds to and blocks the activity of CcdB; will also remove bound CcdB protein from the CcdB-GyrA complex by forming a CcdA-CcdB complex, a process termed rejuvenation. Functions as a transcriptional corepressor for the ccdAB operon, repression also requires CcdB (By similarity). From Escherichia coli
   1762..1827    -  intron         PDK intron (fragment): pdk; modified pyruvate orthophosphate dikinase intron from Flaveria trinervia 3.0
   1853..1920    +  misc_RNA       tracrRNA (fragment): trans-activating CRISPR RNA for the Streptococcus pyogenes CRISPR/Cas9 system
   2061..2161    +  promoter       AmpR promoter: bla
   2162..3022    +  CDS            AmpR: β-lactamase; bla; confers resistance to ampicillin, carbenicillin, and related antibiotics
>Addgene plasmid #91085 | pMOD_C2516b | addgene full sequence | sequence record 182050 | Addgene NGS Result
GCCTTGACGGCAAAATCCCTTAACGTGAGTTTTCGTTCCACTGAGCGTCAGACCCCGTAGAAAAGATCAA
AGGATCTTCTTGAGATCCTTTTTTTCTGCGCGTAATCTGCTGCTTGCAAACAAAAAAACCACCGCTACCA
GCGGTGGTTTGTTTGCCGGATCAAGAGCTACTAACTCTTTTTCCGAAGGTAACTGGCTTCAGCAGAGCGC
AGATACCAAATACTGTTCTTCTAGTGTAGCCGTAGTTAGGCCACCACTTCAAGAACTCTGTAGCACCGCC
TACATACCTCGCTCTGCTAATCCTGTTACCAGTGGCTGCTGCCAGTGGCGATAAGTCGTGTCTTACCGGG
TTGGACTCAAGACGATAGTTACCGGATAAGGCGCAGCGGTCGGGCTGAACGGGGGGTTCGTGCTCACAGC
CCAGCTTGGAGCGAACGACCTACACCGAACTGAGATACCTACAGCGTGAGCTATGAGAAAGCGCCACGCT
TCCCGAAGGGAGAAAGGCGGACAGGTATCCGGTAAGCGGCAGGGTCGGAACAGGAGAGCGCACGAGGGAG
CTTCCAGGGGGAAACGCCTGGTATCTTTATAGTCCTGTCGGGTTTCGCCACCTCTGACTTGAGCGTCGAT
TTTTGTGATGCTCGTCAGGGGGGCGGAGCCTATGGAAAAACGCCAGCAACGCGGCCTTTTTACGGTTCCT
GGCCTTTTGCTGGCCTTTTGCTCACATGTTCTTTCCTGCGTTATCCCCTGATTCTGTGGATAACCGTATT
ACCGCCTTTGAGTGAGCTGATACCGCTCGCCGCAGCCGAACGACCGAGCGCAGCGAGTCAGTGAGCGAGG
AAGCGGAAGAGCGCCCACCTGCAACGCCGGCGCCATGGATGTTGTTGTTACCAGAAAGTAAATAAATGTT
CAATCTCTGATGTTCTCAAGTAAGTGAGTTTTATTGGGAATAATATTAACTTATGTTCTTCTTGCATTTG
ATTTCTTTGCCGCTCTCTTCTTCTATCTTAAATCTGTGTATACTATTTCACTATTGGGCTTTTTATTAGT
CTATAATGGGACTCAAAATAAGGCTTTGGCCCACATCAAAAAGATAAGTCACAAATCAAAACTAAATTCA
GAGTCTTTTCTCCCACATCGGTCACTGTACTCATTTTGTGTTTGTTTATATATTACACGAACCGATCTTT
GGTACGGAGACGTTATATTCCCCAGAACATCAGGTTAATGGCGTTTTTGATGTCATTTTCGCGGTGGCTG
AGATCAGCCACTTCTTCCCCGATAACGGAAACCGGCACACTGGCCATATCGGTGGTCATCATGCGCCAGC
TTTCATCCCCGATATGCACCACCGGGTAAAGTTCACGGGAGACTTTATCTGACAGCAGACGTGCACTGGC
CAGGGGGATCACCATCCGTCGCCCGGGCGTGTCAATAATATCACTCTGTACATCCACAAACAGACGATAA
CGGCTCTCTCTTTTATAGGTGTAAACCTTAAACTGCATTTCACCAGCCCCTGTTCTCGTCAGCAAAAGAG
CCGTTCATTTCAATAAACCGGGCGACCTCAGCCATCCCTTCCTGATTTTCCGCTTTCCAGCGTTCGGCAC
GCAGACGACGGGCTTCATTCTGCATGGTTGTGCTTACCAGACCGGAGATATTGACATCATATATGCCTTG
AGCAACTGATAGCTGTCGCTGTCAACTGTCACTGTAATACGCTGCTTCATAGCATACCTCCTTTTGACAT
ACTTCGGGTATACATATCAGTATATATTCTTATACCGCAAAAATCAGCGCGCAAATACGCATACTGTTAT
CTGGCTTCGTCTCTGTTTAAGAGCTATGCTGGAAACAGCATAGCAAGTTTAAATAAGGCTAGTCCGTTAT
CAACTTGAAAAAGTGGCACCGAGTCGGTGCTTTTTTTCGCGCGTAGTCCTCGGTAATATCGCAGAACAAA
AGTACCTGATATCGAGTGTACTTCAAGTCACACCGGCGAGTGACTAGCAGGTGATGAAAAGCCTTAGGGT
CAGGTGGCACTTTTCGGGGAAATGTGCGATGAACCCCTATTTGTTTATTTTTCTAAATACATTCAAATAT
GTATCCGCTAATGAGACAATAACCCTGATAAATGCTTCAATTATATTGAAAAAGGAAGAGTATGAGTATC
CAACATTTCCGTGTCGCCCTTATTCCCTTTTTTGCGGCCTTCTGCCTTCCTGTTTTTGCTCACCCAGAAA
CGCTGGTGAAAGTAAAAGATGCTGAAGATCAGTTGGGTGCCCGAGTGGGTTACATTGAACTGGATCTCAA
CAGCGGCAAAATCTTAGAGAGTTTTCGCCCCGAAGAACGCTTCCCAATGATGAGCACTTTCAAAGTTCTG
CTATGTGGCGCGGTGTTATCCCGTATTGATGCTGGGCAAGAGCAACTCGGTCGCCGCATACACTATTCTC
AGAATGACTTGGTTGAGTATTCACCAGTCACAGAAAAGCATCTTACGGATGGCATGACAGTAAGAGAATT
ATGTAGTGCTGCCATAACCATGAGTGATAACACTGCGGCCAACTTACTTCTGACAACGATTGGAGGACCG
AAGGAGCTAACCGCTTTTTTGCACAACATGGGGGATCATGTAACTCGCCTTGATCGTTGGGAACCGGAGC
TGAATGAAGCCATACCAAACGACGAGCGTGACACCACGATGCCTGTAGCAATGGCAACAACTCTCCGCAA
ACTATTAACTGGCGAACTACTTACTCTTGCTTCACGCCAGCAACTCATTGACTGGATGGAGGCGGACAAA
GTTGCAGGACCACTTCTGCGCTCGGCACTTCCGGCTGGCTGGTTTATTGCTGATAAATCTGGAGCCGGTG
AGCGTGGGTCTCGCGGTATCATTGCAGCACTGGGGCCAGATGGTAAGCCCTCCCGTATCGTAGTTATCTA
CACGACGGGGAGTCAGGCAACTATGGATGAACGAAATAGACAGATCGCTGAGATAGGTGCCTCACTGATT
AAGCATTGGTAACTGTCAGACGAAGGGAAATAAATAGTAGCCCGCCTGATGTGCGGGCTTTTTTTTGGTG
GTGGTTACCAGTGTCGCTTAGCTACCGTAGGTCCTCTTAGGCGGTCCGATTAGCGACATAGTCATCAAT
